Addgene plasmid #234666: pET30a-NanA-CSS-ET64
Purpose: Expression an ELP-tagged fusion enzyme of NanA and CSS
Depositing lab: Xianwei Liu. Depositing organization: Shandong University. Publication: Protein Fusion of Biosynthetic Enzymes and a Thermo-Responsive Polypeptide Expedites Facile Access to Biocatalysts for Nucleotide Sugars. Wu X, Liu J, Yin X, Ma D, Zhang S, Liu X. Chembiochem. 2025 Jan 13:e202401005. doi: 10.1002/cbic.202401005. PubMed 39805738.
Backbone
  Vector backbone: pET30a
  Vector type: Bacterial Expression
Growth in bacteria
  Bacterial resistance: Kanamycin, 50 μg/mL
  Growth temperature: 37°C
  Growth strain: DH5alpha
  Copy number: High Copy
Gene/Insert 1
  Gene/Insert name: sialic acid aldolase (alt name: NanA)
  Species: Pasteurella multocida
Gene/Insert 2
  Gene/Insert name: CMP-sialic acid synthetase (alt name: CSS)
  Species: Neisseria meningitidis
  Tag / fusion protein: ELP (C terminal on insert)
Terms and licenses: Academic/Nonprofit Terms; Industry Terms: Not Available to Industry
Depositor comments: The depositor notes that the Addgene sequence, when compared to the depositor provided sequence, may contain the following discrepancies, which are not of concern for plasmid function: 562bp indel and 106bp indel in insert.
How to cite: pET30a-NanA-CSS-ET64 was a gift from Xianwei Liu (Addgene plasmid # 234666 ; http://n2t.net/addgene:234666 ; RRID:Addgene_234666)
