[The description below was written by a language model from this plasmid's Addgene catalogue record and pLannotate feature annotations shown in this document.]
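Description:
pET30a-NanA-CSS-ET64 is a bacterial expression plasmid built on the pET30a backbone for producing a bifunctional fusion enzyme in E. coli. It replicates from a ColE1/pBR322-type origin accompanied by the rop gene and bom region, is selected with kanamycin through the aph(3')-Ia marker, and also carries an f1 phage origin. The catalogue lists it as high copy, although rop is normally associated with reduced copy number. Expression follows the standard pET arrangement. A T7 promoter with an adjacent lac operator and the T7 gene 10 ribosome binding site drives the insert, a plasmid-borne lacI gene supplies repressor, and a T7 terminator closes the unit. Transcription therefore requires a host that supplies T7 RNA polymerase and is induced with IPTG.

The open reading frame begins with sialic acid aldolase (NanA) from Pasteurella multocida, which interconverts N-acetylmannosamine plus pyruvate and N-acetylneuraminic acid. This is followed closely by CMP-sialic acid synthetase (CSS, NeuA) from Neisseria meningitidis, which activates sialic acid to the nucleotide sugar CMP-sialic acid. According to the catalogue, an elastin-like polypeptide (ELP) tag is fused to the C terminus. ELPs are thermo-responsive and are commonly used for non-chromatographic purification by reversible phase transition. The automated feature table does not annotate the ELP, but an unannotated stretch lies downstream of the CSS coding sequence, wrapping around the numbering origin of the circular record, and may hold it. A His-tag fragment is detected beyond that, just ahead of the terminator. The depositor notes two indels in the insert relative to their reference sequence and considers them harmless to function. The construct is intended for making a biocatalyst for nucleotide sugar synthesis.
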