Features (pLannotate 1.2.2; 20 found; start..end, strand, type, name):
    234..914     -  CDS            neuA: NEUA_NEIMB - Also known as siaB, synB. Experimental evidence at protein level: Swiss-Prot protein existence level 1. From Neisseria meningitidis serogroup B (strain MC58).
    933..1808    -  CDS            nanA: NANA_PASMU - Experimental evidence at protein level: Swiss-Prot protein existence level 1. Catalyzes the reversible aldol cleavage of N-acetylneuraminic acid (sialic acid; Neu5Ac) to form pyruvate and N-acetylmannosamine (ManNAc) via a Schiff base intermediate. From Pasteurella multocida (strain Pm70).
   1821..1843    -  RBS            RBS: efficient ribosome binding site from bacteriophage T7 gene 10 (Olins and Rangwala, 1989)
   1857..1881    -  protein_bind   lac operator: The lac repressor binds to the lac operator to inhibit transcription in E. coli. This inhibition can be relieved by adding lactose or isopropyl-β-D-thiogalactopyranoside (IPTG). lac repressor encoded by lacI
   1882..1900    -  promoter       T7 promoter: promoter for bacteriophage T7 RNA polymerase
   1926..2205    +  CDS            TcR (fragment): tetracycline efflux protein; tet; confers resistance to tetracycline
   2213..2290    +  promoter       lacI promoter: lacI
   2291..3373    +  CDS            lacI: lac repressor; lacI; The lac repressor binds to the lac operator to inhibit transcription in E. coli. This inhibition can be relieved by adding lactose or isopropyl-β-D-thiogalactopyranoside (IPTG).
   3386..3407    +  protein_bind   CAP binding site: CAP binding activates transcription in the presence of cAMP. E. coli catabolite activator protein
   3422..3713    +  CDS            TcR (fragment): tetracycline efflux protein; tet; confers resistance to tetracycline
   3785..4165    -  CDS            YPB1_ECOLX: Protein predicted: Swiss-Prot protein existence level 4. From Escherichia coli.
   4182..4373    +  CDS            rop: Rop protein, which maintains plasmids at low copy number; rop
   4475..4614    +  misc_feature   bom: basis of mobility region from pBR322
   4800..5388    -  rep_origin     ori: high-copy-number ColE1/pMB1/pBR322/pUC origin of replication
   5510..6325    +  CDS            KanR: aminoglycoside phosphotransferase; aph(3')-Ia; confers resistance to kanamycin in bacteria or G418 (Geneticin®) in eukaryotes
   6334..6391    -  promoter       AmpR promoter (fragment): bla
   6444..6872    -  rep_origin     f1 ori (sequence partly withheld): f1 bacteriophage origin of replication; arrow indicates direction of (+) strand synthesis
   6909..6956    -  terminator     T7 terminator: transcription terminator for bacteriophage T7 RNA polymerase
   6964..7013    -  CDS            SET1 (fragment): solubility-enhancement tag derived from T7 phage gene 10B
   7023..7040    -  CDS            9xHis (fragment): 9xHis affinity tag
>Addgene plasmid #234666 | pET30a-NanA-CSS-ET64 | addgene full sequence | sequence record 479231 | Addgene NGS Result
ACACCCGGGACGCCAACGCCCGGAACGCCCACACCCGGGACGCCAACGCCCGGAACGCCCACACCCGGGA
CGCCAACGCCCGGAACGCCCACACCCGGGACGCCAACGCCCGGAACGCCCACACCCGGGACGCCAACGCC
CGGAACGCCCACACCCGGGACGCCAACGCCCGGAACGCCCACACCCGGGACGCCAACGCCCGGAACGCCC
ACACCGGAGACCGTGGATCTGCCGCTCTCTTTGTGGTTCAGAATATTCTCGGCTTGCTGCAGATCCAGTT
CGGTGTCAATGTCGATGCTATCTTGGTGGCTCATGATGTACAGCTTGGTCGGCGCGATGAAGAAGCAGTT
GTTGGCGATCAGACTGGCCGTGTCGTTAATGTAGATGGCACCGTTCGGGCGAAAGGCTTGTGGCAGCTGC
TGACGCGGCTGTTCCAGATCGCTCAGATGGCGCATCGGCGCGTACTCACCGTTGTTGATCTGGAGGAGCG
TTTTCAGCGGATGATGTTCCATCGGGCACGCGCTAACCACGCTGCCCTTGATTTTCTCGTCGAACAGACT
GAACGCTTCGCGGATATGCGCACCGGTGCGCAGTGGACTGGTTGGCTGCAGCAGCGTAACGGTGCCGCTA
TTGCTACCGATGGTTTCCAGCGCATGGATAACACCACTGATGCTGCGGGCGGTATCACTCGCCAGTTCCG
CTGGACGGAGCACCACTTCCACGCCGAAATTCTTCGCCTCTTCGGCGATGAGACCGCCATCGGTGCTCAC
AATGATGCGGTCGAAGCACTTGCTGCTGATCGCGGCGTTAATGGTATGGCCCAGCAGACTGATGCCATTC
ATCTTGCGCAGATTCTTCAGCGGGAGACCTTTGCTGTTCTGGCGGGCCAGAATCACCGCAATGTTCTGTT
TCTCGGTACCGCTAGATCTACCGCTCAGATATTTGGCCTTGAGCTCTTTGGCGAAGGCAACCTTTTCGCT
GCTCAGCTCCTTGGTCATCGGTTCGCGACAATAGCCCGCTTCCACACCGTCGAGCTTCAGCAGCTCTTTG
ATGGTCAGATACAGACCATTGGCCAGAATGCCTTCGATCAGATCGTTGGTCACGTGCTGGATCTCCAGCG
CCTCTTTCAGTTTGCCGGCTTGCGTCAGTTCGAAGATTTGGCGGGCGCGAACGCCGTTCACGTTGAAGGT
ACTACCGATCGCACCATCCACACCCAGACTCGCGGCTGGCAGCATCATTTCATCAAAGCCGGCCCAGATG
AGGTGGTTTGGGTACGCCTTTTTCAGACGCTCCAGCAGATAGAAATCGCCGGCGGTGAATTTCACGCCGA
GCACCTTTGGGTTCTTGTACAGCTCGCCGAACTGTTCAACGCCGATATTCACGCCGGTCAGAAACGGGAT
GCTGTACACGATCATGTAGTTGCCGGTGGCCTCGATGATACTGTCATAGTAGTGTTTGATTTCCGGGAAG
CTAAACTTATAATAGAATGGGGTCACGGCGCTCAGACTATCGTAGCCCAGTTCGGTCGCATATTTGCCCA
GTTCGATGGCTTCTTGCAGATTAACGCTGCCAACTTGCGCGATCAGCGCGATTTCGTCTTTCGCCTCATC
CTTGGCGATGCGGAAGATTTCCTTCTTCTCCTCGGTGCTGAGCATGAAATTCTCGCCGGTGCTGCCGCCA
ACATAGAGGCCATCCACCTTCATCTTGTCGATGTTGTAACGCACGATCTGGCGCAGACCCTTCTCGTTGA
TGCTGCCATCCGCATTGAAGCTAACCAGCAGCGCGCTGAAGATGCCCTTCAGATTTTTGCCCATGGTATA
TCTCCTTCTTAAAGTTAAACAAAATTATTCTAGAGGGGAATTGTTATCCGCTCACAATTCCCCTATAGTG
AGTCGTATTAATTTCGCGGGATCGAGATCGATCTCGATCCTCTACGCCGGACGCATCGTGGCCGGCATCA
CCGGCGCCACAGGTGCGGTTGCTGGCGCCTATATCGCCGACATCACCGATGGGGAAGATCGGGCTCGCCA
CTTCGGGCTCATGAGCGCTTGTTTCGGCGTGGGTATGGTGGCAGGCCCCGTGGCCGGGGGACTGTTGGGC
GCCATCTCCTTGCATGCACCATTCCTTGCGGCGGCGGTGCTCAACGGCCTCAACCTACTACTGGGCTGCT
TCCTAATGCAGGAGTCGCATAAGGGAGAGCGTCGAGATCCCGGACACCATCGAATGGCGCAAAACCTTTC
GCGGTATGGCATGATAGCGCCCGGAAGAGAGTCAATTCAGGGTGGTGAATGTGAAACCAGTAACGTTATA
CGATGTCGCAGAGTATGCCGGTGTCTCTTATCAGACCGTTTCCCGCGTGGTGAACCAGGCCAGCCACGTT
TCTGCGAAAACGCGGGAAAAAGTGGAAGCGGCGATGGCGGAGCTGAATTACATTCCCAACCGCGTGGCAC
AACAACTGGCGGGCAAACAGTCGTTGCTGATTGGCGTTGCCACCTCCAGTCTGGCCCTGCACGCGCCGTC
GCAAATTGTCGCGGCGATTAAATCTCGCGCCGATCAACTGGGTGCCAGCGTGGTGGTGTCGATGGTAGAA
CGAAGCGGCGTCGAAGCCTGTAAAGCGGCGGTGCACAATCTTCTCGCGCAACGCGTCAGTGGGCTGATCA
TTAACTATCCGCTGGATGACCAGGATGCCATTGCTGTGGAAGCTGCCTGCACTAATGTTCCGGCGTTATT
TCTTGATGTCTCTGACCAGACACCCATCAACAGTATTATTTTCTCCCATGAAGACGGTACGCGACTGGGC
GTGGAGCATCTGGTCGCATTGGGTCACCAGCAAATCGCGCTGTTAGCGGGCCCATTAAGTTCTGTCTCGG
CGCGTCTGCGTCTGGCTGGCTGGCATAAATATCTCACTCGCAATCAAATTCAGCCGATAGCGGAACGGGA
AGGCGACTGGAGTGCCATGTCCGGTTTTCAACAAACCATGCAAATGCTGAATGAGGGCATCGTTCCCACT
GCGATGCTGGTTGCCAACGATCAGATGGCGCTGGGCGCAATGCGCGCCATTACCGAGTCCGGGCTGCGCG
TTGGTGCGGACATCTCGGTAGTGGGATACGACGATACCGAAGACAGCTCATGTTATATCCCGCCGTTAAC
CACCATCAAACAGGATTTTCGCCTGCTGGGGCAAACCAGCGTGGACCGCTTGCTGCAACTCTCTCAGGGC
CAGGCGGTGAAGGGCAATCAGCTGTTGCCCGTCTCACTGGTGAAAAGAAAAACCACCCTGGCGCCCAATA
CGCAAACCGCCTCTCCCCGCGCGTTGGCCGATTCATTAATGCAGCTGGCACGACAGGTTTCCCGACTGGA
AAGCGGGCAGTGAGCGCAACGCAATTAATGTAAGTTAGCTCACTCATTAGGCACCGGGATCTCGACCGAT
GCCCTTGAGAGCCTTCAACCCAGTCAGCTCCTTCCGGTGGGCGCGGGGCATGACTATCGTCGCCGCACTT
ATGACTGTCTTCTTTATCATGCAACTCGTAGGACAGGTGCCGGCAGCGCTCTGGGTCATTTTCGGCGAGG
ACCGCTTTCGCTGGAGCGCGACGATGATCGGCCTGTCGCTTGCGGTATTCGGAATCTTGCACGCCCTCGC
TCAAGCCTTCGTCACTGGTCCCGCCACCAAACGTTTCGGCGAGAAGCAGGCCATTATCGCCGGCATGGCG
GCCCCACGGGTGCGCATGATCGTGCTCCTGTCGTTGAGGACCCGGCTAGGCTGGCGGGGTTGCCTTACTG
GTTAGCAGAATGAATCACCGATACGCGAGCGAACGTGAAGCGACTGCTGCTGCAAAACGTCTGCGACCTG
AGCAACAACATGAATGGTCTTCGGTTTCCGTGTTTCGTAAAGTCTGGAAACGCGGAAGTCAGCGCCCTGC
ACCATTATGTTCCGGATCTGCATCGCAGGATGCTGCTGGCTACCCTGTGGAACACCTACATCTGTATTAA
CGAAGCGCTGGCATTGACCCTGAGTGATTTTTCTCTGGTCCCGCCGCATCCATACCGCCAGTTGTTTACC
CTCACAACGTTCCAGTAACCGGGCATGTTCATCATCAGTAACCCGTATCGTGAGCATCCTCTCTCGTTTC
ATCGGTATCATTACCCCCATGAACAGAAATCCCCCTTACACGGAGGCATCAGTGACCAAACAGGAAAAAA
CCGCCCTTAACATGGCCCGCTTTATCAGAAGCCAGACATTAACGCTTCTGGAGAAACTCAACGAGCTGGA
CGCGGATGAACAGGCAGACATCTGTGAATCGCTTCACGACCACGCTGATGAGCTTTACCGCAGCTGCCTC
GCGCGTTTCGGTGATGACGGTGAAAACCTCTGACACATGCAGCTCCCGGAGACGGTCACAGCTTGTCTGT
AAGCGGATGCCGGGAGCAGACAAGCCCGTCAGGGCGCGTCAGCGGGTGTTGGCGGGTGTCGGGGCGCAGC
CATGACCCAGTCACGTAGCGATAGCGGAGTGTATACTGGCTTAACTATGCGGCATCAGAGCAGATTGTAC
TGAGAGTGCACCATTGCGGTGTGAAATACCGCACAGATGCGTAAGGAGAAAATACCGCATCAGGCGCTCT
TCCGCTTCCTCGCTCACTGACTCGCTGCGCTCGGTCGTTCGGCTGCGGCGAGCGGTATCAGCTCACTCAA
AGGCGGTAATACGGTTATCCACAGAATCAGGGGATAACGCAGGAAAGAACATGTGAGCAAAAGGCCAGCA
AAAGGCCAGGAACCGTAAAAAGGCCGCGTTGCTGGCGTTTTTCCATAGGCTCCGCCCCCCTGACGAGCAT
CACAAAAATCGACGCTCAAGTCAGAGGTGGCGAAACCCGACAGGACTATAAAGATACCAGGCGTTTCCCC
CTGGAAGCTCCCTCGTGCGCTCTCCTGTTCCGACCCTGCCGCTTACCGGATACCTGTCCGCCTTTCTCCC
TTCGGGAAGCGTGGCGCTTTCTCATAGCTCACGCTGTAGGTATCTCAGTTCGGTGTAGGTCGTTCGCTCC
AAGCTGGGCTGTGTGCACGAACCCCCCGTTCAGCCCGACCGCTGCGCCTTATCCGGTAACTATCGTCTTG
AGTCCAACCCGGTAAGACACGACTTATCGCCACTGGCAGCAGCCACTGGTAACAGGATTAGCAGAGCGAG
GTATGTAGGCGGTGCTACAGAGTTCTTGAAGTGGTGGCCTAACTACGGCTACACTAGAAGGACAGTATTT
GGTATCTGCGCTCTGCTGAAGCCAGTTACCTTCGGAAAAAGAGTTGGTAGCTCTTGATCCGGCAAACAAA
CCACCGCTGGTAGCGGTGGTTTTTTTGTTTGCAAGCAGCAGATTACGCGCAGAAAAAAAGGATCTCAAGA
AGATCCTTTGATCTTTTCTACGGGGTCTGACGCTCAGTGGAACGAAAACTCACGTTAAGGGATTTTGGTC
ATGAACAATAAAACTGTCTGCTTACATAAACAGTAATACAAGGGGTGTTATGAGCCATATTCAACGGGAA
ACGTCTTGCTCTAGGCCGCGATTAAATTCCAACATGGATGCTGATTTATATGGGTATAAATGGGCTCGCG
ATAATGTCGGGCAATCAGGTGCGACAATCTATCGATTGTATGGGAAGCCCGATGCGCCAGAGTTGTTTCT
GAAACATGGCAAAGGTAGCGTTGCCAATGATGTTACAGATGAGATGGTCAGACTAAACTGGCTGACGGAA
TTTATGCCTCTTCCGACCATCAAGCATTTTATCCGTACTCCTGATGATGCATGGTTACTCACCACTGCGA
TCCCCGGGAAAACAGCATTCCAGGTATTAGAAGAATATCCTGATTCAGGTGAAAATATTGTTGATGCGCT
GGCAGTGTTCCTGCGCCGGTTGCATTCGATTCCTGTTTGTAATTGTCCTTTTAACAGCGATCGCGTATTT
CGTCTCGCTCAGGCGCAATCACGAATGAATAACGGTTTGGTTGATGCGAGTGATTTTGATGACGAGCGTA
ATGGCTGGCCTGTTGAACAAGTCTGGAAAGAAATGCATAAACTTTTGCCATTCTCACCGGATTCAGTCGT
CACTCATGGTGATTTCTCACTTGATAACCTTATTTTTGACGAGGGGAAATTAATAGGTTGTATTGATGTT
GGACGAGTCGGAATCGCAGACCGATACCAGGATCTTGCCATCCTATGGAACTGCCTCGGTGAGTTTTCTC
CTTCATTACAGAAACGGCTTTTTCAAAAATATGGTATTGATAATCCTGATATGAATAAATTGCAGTTTCA
TTTGATGCTCGATGAGTTTTTCTAAGAATTAATTCATGAGCGGATACATATTTGAATGTATTTAGAAAAA
TAAACAAATAGGGGTTCCGCGCACATTTCCCCGAAAAGTGCCACCTAAATTGTAAGCGTTAATATTTTGT
TAAAATTCGCGTTAAATTTTTGTTAAATCAGCTCATTTTTTAACCAATAGGCCGAAATCGGCAAAATCCC
TTATAAATCAAAAGAATAGACCGAGATAGGGT
[37 nt withheld, positions 6543-6579]
AAAGAACGTGGACTCCAACGTCAAAGG
[49 nt withheld, positions 6607-6655]
T
[91 nt withheld, positions 6657-6747]
G
[124 nt withheld, positions 6749-6872]
CCCATTCGCCAATCCGGATATAGTTCCTCCTTTCAGCAAAAAACCCCTCAAGACCCGTTTAGAGGCCCCA
AGGGGTTATGCTAGTTATTGCTCAGCGGTGGCAGCAGCCAACTCAGCTTCCTTTCGGGCTTTGTTAGCAG
CCGGATCTCAGTGGTGGTGGTGGTGGTGCTCGAGTGCGGCCGCAAGCTTCATATGCTCGAGGGAGCCACC
AGTCTCCGGTAAAGAACCGCTATCCATGTGATTGCGCTCAAAACGGGCTGCTGCGGTTTCACGAGATCTG
CTGCTCACCTGCGCAACACCCGGGACGCCAACGCCCGGAACGCCCACACCCGGGACGCCAACGCCCGGAA
CGCCCACACCCGGGACGCCAACGCCCGGAACGCCCACACCCGGGACGCCAACGCCCGGAACGCCCACACC
CGGGACGCCAACGCCCGGAACGCCCACACCCGGGACGCCAACGCCCGGAACGCCCACACCCG
